>Addgene plasmid #168947 | pEntry_HCoV-OC43-Nucleocapsid | addgene full sequence | sequence record 422277 | Addgene NGS Result
CTACCAGCGGTGGTTTGTTTGCCGGATCAAGAGCTACCAACTCTTTTTCCGAAGGTAACTGGCTTCAGCA
GAGCGCAGATACCAAATACTGTTCTTCTAGTGTAGCCGTAGTTAGGCCACCACTTCAAGAACTCTGTAGC
ACCGCCTACATACCTCGCTCTGCTAATCCTGTTACCAGTGGCTGCTGCCAGTGGCGATAAGTCGTGTCTT
ACCGGGTTGGACTCAAGACGATAGTTACCGGATAAGGCGCAGCGGTCGGGCTGAACGGGGGGTTCGTGCA
CACAGCCCAGCTTGGAGCGAACGACCTACACCGAACTGAGATACCTACAGCGTGAGCTATGAGAAAGCGC
CACGCTTCCCGAAGGGAGAAAGGCGGACAGGTATCCGGTAAGCGGCAGGGTCGGAACAGGAGAGCGCACG
AGGGAGCTTCCAGGGGGAAACGCCTGGTATCTTTATAGTCCTGTCGGGTTTCGCCACCTCTGACTTGAGC
GTCGATTTTTGTGATGCTCGTCAGGGGGGCGGAGCCTATGGAAAAACGCCAGCAACGCGGCCTTTTTACG
GTTCCTGGCCTTTTGCTGGCCTTTTGCTCACATGTTCTTTCCTGCGTTATCCCCTGATTCTGTGGATAAC
CGTATTACCGCCTTTGAGTGAGCTGATACCGCTCGCCGCAGCCGAACGACCGAGCGCAGCGAGTCAGTGA
GCGAGGAAGCGGAAGAGCGCCCAATACGCAAACCGCCTCTCCCCGCGCGTTGGCCGATTCATTAATGCAG
CTGGCACGACAGGTTTCCCGACTGGAAAGCGGGCAGTGAGCGCAACGCAATTAATACGCGTACCGCTAGC
CAGGAAGAGTTTGTAGAAACGCAAAAAGGCCATCCGTCAGGATGGCCTTCTGCTTAGTTTGATGCCTGGC
AGTTTATGGCGGGCGTCCTGCCCGCCACCCTCCGGGCCGTTGCTTCACAACGTTCAAATCCGCTCCCGGC
GGATTTGTCCTACTCAGGAGAGCGTTCACCGACAAACAACAGATAAAACGAAAGGCCCAGTCTTCCGACT
GAGCCTTTCGTTTTATTTGATGCCTGGCAGTTCCCTACTCTCGCGTTAACGCTAGCATGGATGTTTTCCC
AGTCACGACGTTGTAAAACGACGGCCAGTCTTAAGCTCGGGCCCCAAATAATGATTTTATTTTGACTGAT
AGTGACCTGTTCGTTGCAACAAATTGATGAGCAATGCTTTTTTATAATGCCAACTTTGTACAAAAAAGCA
GAAGGGCCGTCAAGGCCAGGATCCATGGGATCCTCTTTTACTCCTGGTAAGCAATCCAGTAGTAGAGCGT
CCTCTGGAAATCGTTCTGGTAATGGCATCCTCAAGTGGGCCGATCAGTCCGACCAGTTTAGAAATGTTCA
AACCAGGGGTAGAAGAGCTCAACCCAAGCAAACTGCTACCTCTCAGCAACCATCAGGAGGGAATGTTGTA
CCCTACTATTCTTGGTTCTCTGGAATTACTCAGTTTCAAAAGGGAAAGGAGTTTGAGTTTGTAGAAGGAC
AAGGTGTGCCTATTGCACCAGGAGTCCCAGCTACTGAAGCTAAGGGGTACTGGTACAGACACAACAGACG
TTCTTTTAAAACAGCCGATGGCAACCAGCGTCAACTGCTGCCACGATGGTATTTTTACTATCTGGGAACA
GGACCGCATGCTAAAGACCAGTACGGCACCGATATTGACGGAGTCTACTGGGTCGCTAGCAACCAGGCTG
ATGTCAATACCCCGGCTGACATTGTCGATCGGGACCCAAGTAGCGATGAGGCTATTCCGACTAGGTTTCC
GCCTGGCACGGTACTCCCTCAGGGTTACTATATTGAAGGCTCAGGAAGGTCTGCTCCTAATTCCAGATCT
ACTTCGCGCACATCCAGCAGAGCCTCTAGTGCAGGATCGCGTAGTAGAGCCAATTCTGGCAATAGAACCC
CTACCTCTGGTGTAACACCTGACATGGCTGATCAAATTGCTAGTCTTGTTCTGGCAAAACTTGGCAAGGA
TGCCACTAAACCTCAGCAAGTAACTAAGCATACTGCCAAAGAAGTCAGACAGAAAATTTTGAATAAGCCC
CGCCAGAAGAGGAGCCCCAATAAACAATGCACTGTTCAGCAGTGTTTTGGTAAGAGAGGCCCTAATCAGA
ATTTTGGTGGTGGAGAAATGTTAAAACTTGGAACTAGTGACCCACAGTTCCCCATTCTTGCAGAACTCGC
ACCCACAGCTGGTGCGTTTTTCTTTGGATCAAGATTAGAGTTGGCCAAAGTGCAGAATTTATCTGGGAAT
CCTGACGAGCCCCAGAAGGATGTTTATGAATTGCGCTATAACGGCGCAATTAGGTTTGACAGTACACTTT
CAGGTTTTGAGACCATAATGAAGGTGCTGAATGAGAATTTGAATGCCTATCAACAACAAGATGGTATGAT
GAATATGAGTCCAAAACCACAGCGTCAGCGTGGTCATAAGAATGGACAAGGAGAAAATGATAATATAAGT
GTTGCAGTGCCCAAAAGCCGCGTGCAGCAAAATAAGAGTAGAGAGTTGACTGCAGAGGACATCAGCCTTC
TTAAGAAGATGGATGAGCCCTATACTGAAGACACCTCAGAAATACTTAATTAAGACGCGATCGCGGCCTC
ATGGGCCCAGCTTTCTTGTACAAAGTTGGCATTATAAAAAATAATTGCTCATCAATTTGTTGCAACGAAC
AGGTCACTATCAGTCAAAATAAAATCATTATTTGCCATCCAGCTGATATCCCCTATAGTGAGTCGTATTA
CATGGTCATAGCTGTTTCCTGGCAGCTCTGGCCCGTGTCTCAAAATCTCTGATGTTACATTGCACAAGAT
AAAAATATATCATCATGCCTCCTCTAGACCAGCCAGGACAGAAATGCCTCGACTTCGCTGCTACCCAAGG
TTGCCGGGTGACGCACACCGTGGAAACGGATGAAGGCACGAACCCAGTGGACATAAGCCTGTTCGGTTCG
TAAGCTGTAATGCAAGTAGCGTATGCGCTCACGCAACTGGTCCAGAACCTTGACCGAACGCAGCGGTGGT
AACGGCGCAGTGGCGGTTTTCATGGCTTGTTATGACTGTTTTTTTGGGGTACAGTCTATGCCTCGGGCAT
CCAAGCAGCAAGCGCGTTACGCCGTGGGTCGATGTTTGATGTTATGGAGCAGCAACGATGTTACGCAGCA
GGGCAGTCGCCCTAAAACAAAGTTAAACATTATGAGGGAAGCGGTGATCGCCGAAGTATCGACTCAACTA
TCAGAGGTAGTTGGCGTCATCGAGCGCCATCTCGAACCGACGTTGCTGGCCGTACATTTGTACGGCTCCG
CAGTGGATGGCGGCCTGAAGCCACACAGTGATATTGATTTGCTGGTTACGGTGACCGTAAGGCTTGATGA
AACAACGCGGCGAGCTTTGATCAACGACCTTTTGGAAACTTCGGCTTCCCCTGGAGAGAGCGAGATTCTC
CGCGCTGTAGAAGTCACCATTGTTGTGCACGACGACATCATTCCGTGGCGTTATCCAGCTAAGCGCGAAC
TGCAATTTGGAGAATGGCAGCGCAATGACATTCTTGCAGGTATCTTCGAGCCAGCCACGATCGACATTGA
TCTGGCTATCTTGCTGACAAAAGCAAGAGAACATAGCGTTGCCTTGGTAGGTCCAGCGGCGGAGGAACTC
TTTGATCCGGTTCCTGAACAGGATCTATTTGAGGCGCTAAATGAAACCTTAACGCTATGGAACTCGCCGC
CCGACTGGGCTGGCGATGAGCGAAATGTAGTGCTTACGTTGTCCCGCATTTGGTACAGCGCAGTAACCGG
CAAAATCGCGCCGAAGGATGTCGCTGCCGACTGGGCAATGGAGCGCCTGCCGGCCCAGTATCAGCCCGTC
ATACTTGAAGCTAGACAGGCTTATCTTGGACAAGAAGAAGATCGCTTGGCCTCGCGCGCAGATCAGTTGG
AAGAATTTGTCCACTACGTGAAAGGCGAGATCACCAAGGTAGTCGGCAAATAACCCTCGAGCCACCCATG
ACCAAAATCCCTTAACGTGAGTTACGCGTCGTTCCACTGAGCGTCAGACCCCGTAGAAAAGATCAAAGGA
TCTTCTTGAGATCCTTTTTTTCTGCGCGTAATCTGCTGCTTGCAAACAAAAAAACCACCG
Features (pLannotate 1.2.2; 12 found; start..end, strand, type, name):
    717..809     +  CDS            lacI (fragment): lac repressor; lacI; The lac repressor binds to the lac operator to inhibit transcription in E. coli. This inhibition can be relieved by adding lactose or isopropyl-β-D-thiogalactopyranoside (IPTG).
    864..891     -  terminator     rrnB T2 terminator: transcription terminator T2 from the E. coli rrnB gene
   1023..1066    +  terminator     rrnB T1 terminator: Escherichia coli rrnB; transcription terminator T1 from the E. coli rrnB gene
   1113..1149    -  CDS            lacZα (fragment): LacZα fragment of β-galactosidase; lacZ fragment
   1165..1261    +  protein_bind   attL1: mutant version of attL; recombination site for the Gateway® LR reaction LR Clonase™
   1294..2634    +  CDS            N: NCAP_CVHOC - Experimental evidence at protein level: Swiss-Prot protein existence level 1. Packages the positive strand viral genome RNA into a helical ribonucleocapsid (RNP) and plays a fundamental role during virion assembly through its interactions with the viral genome and membrane protein M. Plays an important role in enhancing the efficiency of subgenomic viral RNA transcription as well as viral replication. From Human coronavirus OC43 (HCoV-OC43).
   2666..2764    -  protein_bind   attL2: mutant version of attL; recombination site for the Gateway® LR reaction LR Clonase™
   2782..2800    -  promoter       T7 promoter: promoter for bacteriophage T7 RNA polymerase
   2990..3013    +  promoter       Pc promoter (fragment): intI1 (promoter lies within the coding sequence); class 1 integron promoter
   3189..3245    +  CDS            GmR (fragment): gentamycin acetyltransferase; aacC1; confers resistance to gentamycin
   3252..4043    +  CDS            SmR: aminoglycoside adenylyltransferase (Murphy, 1985); aadA; confers resistance to spectinomycin and streptomycin
   4136..534     +  rep_origin     ori (across the origin): high-copy-number ColE1/pMB1/pBR322/pUC origin of replication
