[The description below was written by a language model from this plasmid's Addgene catalogue record and pLannotate feature annotations shown in this document.]
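Description:
pEntry_HCoV-OC43-Nucleocapsid is a Gateway-compatible Entry clone built on the pENTR223.1 backbone (about 2.8 kb without insert; the sequenced plasmid is about 4.2 kb). It is propagated in E. coli from a high-copy ColE1/pUC-type origin and selected with spectinomycin through the aadA (SmR) aminoglycoside adenylyltransferase gene, which appears to be driven by a class 1 integron Pc promoter fragment lying upstream of it. The short lacI, lacZα and gentamicin-resistance fragments detected by annotation are backbone remnants rather than functional genes. rrnB T1 and T2 terminators sit upstream of the cloning region, where they help insulate the insert from read-through transcription.

The payload is the roughly 1.35 kb coding sequence for the nucleocapsid (N) protein of human coronavirus OC43. This protein packages the viral RNA genome into a helical ribonucleocapsid and contributes to virion assembly and to viral RNA transcription and replication. The sequence was made by gene synthesis and inserted between SfiI sites. According to the depositor's notes, the 5′ linker carries BamHI sites around a start codon, and the 3′ linker carries PacI and AsiSI sites around a stop codon, presumably so that the start and stop codons can be removed or kept by restriction digestion for different fusion formats.

The ORF is flanked by attL1 and attL2, so an LR Clonase reaction can move it into any attR-containing Destination vector. No promoter for expressing the insert is present in the Entry clone itself; the only one nearby is a T7 promoter outside attL2, oriented back toward the insert. M13 primer sites flank the cassette for sequence verification. The plasmid belongs to a collection of human coronavirus ORF Entry clones intended as a flexible source for expression and interaction studies.
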