Addgene plasmid #168947: pEntry_HCoV-OC43-Nucleocapsid
Purpose: Gateway-compatible Entry vector
Depositing lab: Pascal Falter-Braun. Depositing organization: Helmholtz Munich. Publication: A resource of human coronavirus protein-coding sequences in a flexible, multipurpose Gateway Entry clone collection. Weller B, Lin CW, Pogoutse O, Sauer M, Marin-de la Rosa N, Strobel A, Young V, Knapp JJ, Rayhan A, Falter C, Kim DK, Roth FP, Falter-Braun P. G3 (Bethesda). 2023 Jul 5;13(7):jkad105. doi: 10.1093/g3journal/jkad105. PubMed 37267226.
Backbone
  Vector backbone: pENTR223.1*SfiI
  Backbone size w/o insert (bp): 2800
  Vector type: Gateway-compatible Entry vector
Growth in bacteria
  Bacterial resistance: Spectinomycin, 50 μg/mL
  Growth temperature: 37°C
  Growth strain: DH5alpha
  Copy number: High Copy
Gene/Insert
  Gene/Insert name: HCoV-OC43-Nucleocapsid (alt name: Nucleocapsid (N))
  Species: Other
  Insert size (bp): 1347
  Entrez Gene: EYW02_gp8 (a.k.a. EYW02_gp8)
  Cloning method: Restriction Enzyme; 5′ cloning site SfiI (unknown if destroyed); 3′ cloning site SfiI (unknown if destroyed)
  Sequencing primers: 5′ M13 uni (-21); 3′ M13 rev (-29)
Resource information
  A portion of this plasmid was derived from a plasmid made by: Synthesized by Twist Bioscience
Terms and licenses: Academic/Nonprofit Terms; Industry Terms: Not Available to Industry
Depositor comments: 5'-linker: SfiI-BamHI-ATG-BamHI (GGCCGTCAaggccaggatccatgggatcc), 3'-linker: PacI-TAA-AsiSI-SfiI (cttaatTAAgacgcgatcgcggcctcatGGGCC).
How to cite: pEntry_HCoV-OC43-Nucleocapsid was a gift from Pascal Falter-Braun (Addgene plasmid # 168947 ; http://n2t.net/addgene:168947 ; RRID:Addgene_168947)
