>Addgene plasmid #168947 | pEntry_HCoV-OC43-Nucleocapsid | depositor partial sequence | sequence record 327458 | gene-specific Insert sequence
TCTTTTACTCCTGGTAAGCAATCCAGTAGTAGAGCGTCCTCTGGAAATCGTTCTGGTAATGGCATCCTCA
AGTGGGCCGATCAGTCCGACCAGTTTAGAAATGTTCAAACCAGGGGTAGAAGAGCTCAACCCAAGCAAAC
TGCTACCTCTCAGCAACCATCAGGAGGGAATGTTGTACCCTACTATTCTTGGTTCTCTGGAATTACTCAG
TTTCAAAAGGGAAAGGAGTTTGAGTTTGTAGAAGGACAAGGTGTGCCTATTGCACCAGGAGTCCCAGCTA
CTGAAGCTAAGGGGTACTGGTACAGACACAACAGACGTTCTTTTAAAACAGCCGATGGCAACCAGCGTCA
ACTGCTGCCACGATGGTATTTTTACTATCTGGGAACAGGACCGCATGCTAAAGACCAGTACGGCACCGAT
ATTGACGGAGTCTACTGGGTCGCTAGCAACCAGGCTGATGTCAATACCCCGGCTGACATTGTCGATCGGG
ACCCAAGTAGCGATGAGGCTATTCCGACTAGGTTTCCGCCTGGCACGGTACTCCCTCAGGGTTACTATAT
TGAAGGCTCAGGAAGGTCTGCTCCTAATTCCAGATCTACTTCGCGCACATCCAGCAGAGCCTCTAGTGCA
GGATCGCGTAGTAGAGCCAATTCTGGCAATAGAACCCCTACCTCTGGTGTAACACCTGACATGGCTGATC
AAATTGCTAGTCTTGTTCTGGCAAAACTTGGCAAGGATGCCACTAAACCTCAGCAAGTAACTAAGCATAC
TGCCAAAGAAGTCAGACAGAAAATTTTGAATAAGCCCCGCCAGAAGAGGAGCCCCAATAAACAATGCACT
GTTCAGCAGTGTTTTGGTAAGAGAGGCCCTAATCAGAATTTTGGTGGTGGAGAAATGTTAAAACTTGGAA
CTAGTGACCCACAGTTCCCCATTCTTGCAGAACTCGCACCCACAGCTGGTGCGTTTTTCTTTGGATCAAG
ATTAGAGTTGGCCAAAGTGCAGAATTTATCTGGGAATCCTGACGAGCCCCAGAAGGATGTTTATGAATTG
CGCTATAACGGCGCAATTAGGTTTGACAGTACACTTTCAGGTTTTGAGACCATAATGAAGGTGCTGAATG
AGAATTTGAATGCCTATCAACAACAAGATGGTATGATGAATATGAGTCCAAAACCACAGCGTCAGCGTGG
TCATAAGAATGGACAAGGAGAAAATGATAATATAAGTGTTGCAGTGCCCAAAAGCCGCGTGCAGCAAAAT
AAGAGTAGAGAGTTGACTGCAGAGGACATCAGCCTTCTTAAGAAGATGGATGAGCCCTATACTGAAGACA
CCTCAGAAATA
